>Addgene plasmid #167215 | pJBL7044 | depositor full sequence | sequence record 324766 | Full Sequence
AGATCAAAGGATCTTCTTGAGATCCTTTTTTTCTGCGCGTAATCTGCTGCTTGCAAACAAAAAAACCACC
GCTACCAGCGGTGGTTTGTTTGCCGGATCAAGAGCTACCAACTCTTTTTCCGAAGGTAACTGGCTTCAGC
AGAGCGCAGATACCAAATACTGTTCTTCTAGTGTAGCCGTAGTTAGGCCACCACTTCAAGAACTCTGTAG
CACCGCCTACATACCTCGCTCTGCTAATCCTGTTACCAGTGGCTGCTGCCAGTGGCGATAAGTCGTGTCT
TACCGGGTTGGACTCAAGACGATAGTTACCGGATAAGGCGCAGCGGTCGGGCTGAACGGGGGGTTCGTGC
ACACAGCCCAGCTTGGAGCGAACGACCTACACCGAACTGAGATACCTACAGCGTGAGCTATGAGAAAGCG
CCACGCTTCCCGAAGGGAGAAAGGCGGACAGGTATCCGGTAAGCGGCAGGGTCGGAACAGGAGAGCGCAC
GAGGGAGCTTCCAGGGGGAAACGCCTGGTATCTTTATAGTCCTGTCGGGTTTCGCCACCTCTGACTTGAG
CGTCGATTTTTGTGATGCTCGTCAGGGGGGCGGAGCCTATGGAAAAACGCCAGCAACGCGATCCCGCGAA
ATTAATACGACTCACTATAGGGAGACCACAACGGTTTCCCTCTAGAAATAATTTTGTTTAACTTTAAGAA
GGAGATATACATATGAACATTCAGATCGGTGAACTGGCGAAACGTACTGCATGTCCAGTGGTGACCATTC
GCTTTTATGAGCAAGAAGGTTTGCTGCCGCCCCCAGGACGTTCCCGTGGTAATTTCCGCTTATACGGGGA
AGAGCATGTTGAGCGTTTGCAATTTATCCGCCATTGCCGCTCACTTGACATGCCCTTATCCGATGTCCGC
ACATTGCTGTCATACCGCAAGCGTCCTGATCAAGATTGCGGGGAGGTGAACATGCTTCTGGATGAGCATA
TTCGTCAAGTAGAGAGTCGTATTGGCGCTCTGTTAGAGTTAAAACATCACTTGGTCGAGCTGCGCGAAGC
ATGCTCAGGGGCTCGCCCTGCACAAAGCTGCGGAATCCTTCAGGGCCTGAGTGATTGTGTTTGCGATACA
CGTGGCACGACAGCACACCCCTCGGATTAAGTCGACCGGCTGCTAACAAAGCCCGAAAGGAAGCTGAGTT
GGCTGCTGCCACCGCTGAGCAATAACTAGCATAACCCCTTGGGGCCTCTAAACGGGTCTTGAGGGGTTTT
TTGCTGAAAGCCAATTCTGATTAGAAAAACTCATCGAGCATCAAATGAAACTGCAATTTATTCATATCAG
GATTATCAATACCATATTTTTGAAAAAGCCGTTTCTGTAATGAAGGAGAAAACTCACCGAGGCAGTTCCA
TAGGATGGCAAGATCCTGGTATCGGTCTGCGATTCCGACTCGTCCAACATCAATACAACCTATTAATTTC
CCCTCGTCAAAAATAAGGTTATCAAGTGAGAAATCACCATGAGTGACGACTGAATCCGGTGAGAATGGCA
AAAGCTTATGCATTTCTTTCCAGACTTGTTCAACAGGCCAGCCATTACGCTCGTCATCAAAATCACTCGC
ATCAACCAAACCGTTATTCATTCGTGATTGCGCCTGAGCGAGACGAAATACGCGATCGCTGTTAAAAGGA
CAATTACAAACAGGAATCGAATGCAACCGGCGCAGGAACACTGCCAGCGCATCAACAATATTTTCACCTG
AATCAGGATATTCTTCTAATACCTGGAATGCTGTTTTCCCGGGGATCGCAGTGGTGAGTAACCATGCATC
ATCAGGAGTACGGATAAAATGCTTGATGGTCGGAAGAGGCATAAATTCCGTCAGCCAGTTTAGTCTGACC
ATCTCATCTGTAACATCATTGGCAACGCTACCTTTGCCATGTTTCAGAAACAACTCTGGCGCATCGGGCT
TCCCATACAATCGATAGATTGTCGCACCTGATTGCCCGACATTATCGCGAGCCCATTTATACCCATATAA
ATCAGCATCCATGTTGGAATTTAATCGCGGCTTCGAGCAAGACGTTTCCCGTTGAATATGGCTCATAACA
CCCCTTGTATTACTGTTTATGTAAGCAGACAGTTTTATTGTTCATGATGATATATTTTTATCTTGTGCAA
TGTAACATCAGAGATTTTGAGACACAACGTG
Features (pLannotate 1.2.2; 7 found; start..end, strand, type, name):
     17..605     +  rep_origin     ori: high-copy-number ColE1/pMB1/pBR322/pUC origin of replication
    633..651     +  promoter       T7 promoter: promoter for bacteriophage T7 RNA polymerase
    683..705     +  RBS            RBS: efficient ribosome binding site from bacteriophage T7 gene 10 (Olins and Rangwala, 1989)
    719..1048    +  CDS            zntR (fragment): ZNTR_HAEIN - Protein inferred from homology: Swiss-Prot protein existence level 3. Transcriptional regulator. From Haemophilus influenzae (strain ATCC 51907 / DSM 11121 / KW20 / Rd).
   1159..1208    +  CDS            SET1 (fragment): solubility-enhancement tag derived from T7 phage gene 10B
   1216..1263    +  terminator     T7 terminator: transcription terminator for bacteriophage T7 RNA polymerase
   1281..2096    -  CDS            KanR: aminoglycoside phosphotransferase; aph(3')-Ia; confers resistance to kanamycin in bacteria or G418 (Geneticin®) in eukaryotes
