>Addgene plasmid #167215 | pJBL7044 | addgene full sequence | sequence record 331007 | Addgene NGS Result
AGATCAAAGGATCTTCTTGAGATCCTTTTTTTCTGCGCGTAATCTGCTGCTTGCAAACAAAAAAACCACC
GCTACCAGCGGTGGTTTGTTTGCCGGATCAAGAGCTACCAACTCTTTTTCCGAAGGTAACTGGCTTCAGC
AGAGCGCAGATACCAAATACTGTTCTTCTAGTGTAGCCGTAGTTAGGCCACCACTTCAAGAACTCTGTAG
CACCGCCTACATACCTCGCTCTGCTAATCCTGTTACCAGTGGCTGCTGCCAGTGGCGATAAGTCGTGTCT
TACCGGGTTGGACTCAAGACGATAGTTACCGGATAAGGCGCAGCGGTCGGGCTGAACGGGGGGTTCGTGC
ACACAGCCCAGCTTGGAGCGAACGACCTACACCGAACTGAGATACCTACAGCGTGAGCTATGAGAAAGCG
CCACGCTTCCCGAAGGGAGAAAGGCGGACAGGTATCCGGTAAGCGGCAGGGTCGGAACAGGAGAGCGCAC
GAGGGAGCTTCCAGGGGGAAACGCCTGGTATCTTTATAGTCCTGTCGGGTTTCGCCACCTCTGACTTGAG
CGTCGATTTTTGTGATGCTCGTCAGGGGGGCGGAGCCTATGGAAAAACGCCAGCAACGCGATCCCGCGAA
ATTAATACGACTCACTATAGGGAGACCACAACGGTTTCCCTCTAGAAATAATTTTGTTTAACTTTAAGAA
GGAGATATACATATGAACATTCAGATCGGTGAACTGGCGAAACGTACTGCATGTCCAGTGGTGACCATTC
GCTTTTATGAGCAAGAAGGTTTGCTGCCGCCCCCAGGACGTTCCCGTGGTAATTTCCGCTTATACGGGGA
AGAGCATGTTGAGCGTTTGCAATTTATCCGCCATTGCCGCTCACTTGACATGCCCTTATCCGATGTCCGC
ACATTGCTGTCATACCGCAAGCGTCCTGATCAAGATTGCGGGGAGGTGAACATGCTTCTGGATGAGCATA
TTCGTCAAGTAGAGAGTCGTATTGGCGCTCTGTTAGAGTTAAAACATCACTTGGTCGAGCTGCGCGAAGC
ATGCTCAGGGGCTCGCCCTGCACAAAGCTGCGGAATCCTTCAGGGCCTGAGTGATTGTGTTTGCGATACA
CGTGGCACGACAGCACACCCCTCGGATTAAGTCGACCGGCTGCTAACAAAGCCCGAAAGGAAGCTGAGTT
GGCTGCTGCCACCGCTGAGCAATAACTAGCATAACCCCTTGGGGCCTCTAAACGGGTCTTGAGGGGTTTT
TTGCTGAAAGCCAATTCTGATTAGAAAAACTCATCGAGCATCAAATGAAACTGCAATTTATTCATATCAG
GATTATCAATACCATATTTTTGAAAAAGCCGTTTCTGTAATGAAGGAGAAAACTCACCGAGGCAGTTCCA
TAGGATGGCAAGATCCTGGTATCGGTCTGCGATTCCGACTCGTCCAACATCAATACAACCTATTAATTTC
CCCTCGTCAAAAATAAGGTTATCAAGTGAGAAATCACCATGAGTGACGACTGAATCCGGTGAGAATGGCA
AAAGCTTATGCATTTCTTTCCAGACTTGTTCAACAGGCCAGCCATTACGCTCGTCATCAAAATCACTCGC
ATCAACCAAACCGTTATTCATTCGTGATTGCGCCTGAGCGAGACGAAATACGCGATCGCTGTTAAAAGGA
CAATTACAAACAGGAATCGAATGCAACCGGCGCAGGAACACTGCCAGCGCATCAACAATATTTTCACCTG
AATCAGGATATTCTTCTAATACCTGGAATGCTGTTTTCCCGGGGATCGCAGTGGTGAGTAACCATGCATC
ATCAGGAGTACGGATAAAATGCTTGATGGTCGGAAGAGGCATAAATTCCGTCAGCCAGTTTAGTCTGACC
ATCTCATCTGTAACATCATTGGCAACGCTACCTTTGCCATGTTTCAGAAACAACTCTGGCGCATCGGGCT
TCCCATACAATCGATAGATTGTAGCACCTGATTGCCCGACATTATCGCGAGCCCATTTATACCCATATAA
ATCAGCATCCATGTTGGAATTTAATCGCGGCTTCGAGCAAGACGTTTCCCGTTGAATATGGCTCATAACA
CCCCTTGTATTACTGTTTATGTAAGCAGACAGTTTTATTGTTCATGATGATATATTTTTATCTTGTGCAA
TGTAACATCAGAGATTTTGAGACACAACGTG
Features (pLannotate 1.2.2; 7 found; start..end, strand, type, name):
     17..605     +  rep_origin     ori: high-copy-number ColE1/pMB1/pBR322/pUC origin of replication
    633..651     +  promoter       T7 promoter: promoter for bacteriophage T7 RNA polymerase
    683..705     +  RBS            RBS: efficient ribosome binding site from bacteriophage T7 gene 10 (Olins and Rangwala, 1989)
    719..1048    +  CDS            zntR (fragment): ZNTR_HAEIN - Protein inferred from homology: Swiss-Prot protein existence level 3. Transcriptional regulator. From Haemophilus influenzae (strain ATCC 51907 / DSM 11121 / KW20 / Rd).
   1159..1208    +  CDS            SET1 (fragment): solubility-enhancement tag derived from T7 phage gene 10B
   1216..1263    +  terminator     T7 terminator: transcription terminator for bacteriophage T7 RNA polymerase
   1281..2096    -  CDS            KanR: aminoglycoside phosphotransferase; aph(3')-Ia; confers resistance to kanamycin in bacteria or G418 (Geneticin®) in eukaryotes
