[The description below was written by a language model from this plasmid's Addgene catalogue record and pLannotate feature annotations shown in this document.]
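Description:
pJBL7044 is a compact bacterial expression plasmid of about 2.2 kb, built on the pJL1 backbone and carrying the coding sequence for PbrR, a lead-responsive transcriptional regulator. It replicates at high copy number in E. coli from a ColE1/pUC-type origin. Selection is with kanamycin through an aminoglycoside phosphotransferase gene, aph(3')-Ia, which lies on the opposite strand from the expression cassette.

The cassette follows the standard T7 layout: a T7 promoter, the efficient ribosome binding site from phage T7 gene 10, the PbrR open reading frame inserted by Gibson assembly, and a T7 terminator. Expression therefore needs a source of T7 RNA polymerase, either from the host strain or supplied in a reaction. The automated annotation does not name PbrR. It labels the insert as a fragment homologous to ZntR from Haemophilus influenzae, which makes sense because both proteins are MerR-family metal-sensing regulators, and the match most likely reflects family similarity rather than the true identity of the insert. The record lists the source species only as "Other". A short hit to a T7 gene 10B-derived solubility tag just upstream of the terminator is fragmentary and probably represents phage-derived flanking sequence rather than a functional fusion tag. The record indicates no epitope or purification tag.

The stated purpose is overexpression of PbrR in E. coli for cell-free lead sensing. This plasmid supplies only the regulator, and any reporter construct it controls is not part of this record. The associated work applies such sensors to educational modules on transcriptional regulation and water quality monitoring.
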