Addgene plasmid #167215: pJBL7044
Purpose: overexpression of PbrR in E. coli for cell-free lead sensing
Depositing lab: Julius Lucks. Depositing organization: Northwestern University. Publication: At-Home, Cell-Free Synthetic Biology Education Modules for Transcriptional Regulation and Environmental Water Quality Monitoring. Jung JK, Rasor BJ, Rybnicky GA, Silverman AD, Standeven J, Kuhn R, Granito T, Ekas HM, Wang BM, Karim AS, Lucks JB, Jewett MC. ACS Synth Biol. 2023 Oct 20;12(10):2909-2921. doi: 10.1021/acssynbio.3c00223. Epub 2023 Sep 12. PubMed 37699423.
Backbone
  Vector backbone: pJL1
  Vector type: Bacterial Expression
Growth in bacteria
  Bacterial resistance: Kanamycin, 50 μg/mL
  Growth temperature: 37°C
  Growth strain: DH5alpha
  Copy number: High Copy
Gene/Insert
  Gene/Insert name: PbrR
  Species: Other
  Cloning method: Gibson Cloning
Terms and licenses: Academic/Nonprofit Terms; Industry Terms: Not Available to Industry
How to cite: pJBL7044 was a gift from Julius Lucks (Addgene plasmid # 167215 ; http://n2t.net/addgene:167215 ; RRID:Addgene_167215)
